Addgene plasmid #193203: Lenti-sgBrip1#1/Cre
Purpose: Lentiviral vector expressing Cre recombinase (driven by mPGK promoter) and an sgRNA against the mouse Brip1 gene
Depositing lab: Julien Sage. Depositing organization: Stanford University. Publication: A multiplexed in vivo approach to identify driver genes in small cell lung cancer. Lee MC, Cai H, Murray CW, Li C, Shue YT, Andrejka L, He AL, Holzem AME, Drainas AP, Ko JH, Coles GL, Kong C, Zhu S, Zhu C, Wang J, van de Rijn M, Petrov DA, Winslow MM, Sage J. Cell Rep. 2023 Jan 13;42(1):111990. doi: 10.1016/j.celrep.2023.111990. PubMed 36640300.
Backbone
  Vector backbone: pLL3.3
  Vector type: Mammalian Expression, Lentiviral, CRISPR
Growth in bacteria
  Bacterial resistance: Ampicillin, 100 μg/mL
  Growth temperature: 37°C
  Growth strain: NEB Stable
  Copy number: High Copy
Gene/Insert
  Gene/Insert name: sgBrip1#1
  gRNA/shRNA sequence: CTAGTCGTGCATCTACATGG
  Species: M. musculus (mouse)
  Insert size (bp): 20
  Entrez Gene: Brip1 (a.k.a. 3110009N10Rik, 8030460J03Rik, Bach1, FACJ, Fancj, OF)
  Promoter: U6
  Cloning method: Restriction Enzyme; 5′ cloning site Unknown (unknown if destroyed); 3′ cloning site Unknown (unknown if destroyed)
Terms and licenses: Academic/Nonprofit Terms; Industry Terms: Not Available to Industry
Depositor comments: Please visit https://www.biorxiv.org/content/10.1101/2022.03.28.485708v1 for bioRxiv preprint.
How to cite: Lenti-sgBrip1#1/Cre was a gift from Julien Sage (Addgene plasmid # 193203 ; http://n2t.net/addgene:193203 ; RRID:Addgene_193203)
