[The description below was written by a language model from this plasmid's Addgene catalogue record and pLannotate feature annotations shown in this document.]
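Description:
Lenti-sgBrip1#1/Cre is a 7,770-nt HIV-1-derived lentiviral transfer plasmid built on the pLL3.3 backbone that delivers two things at once: a CRISPR guide RNA against mouse Brip1 (also known as Fancj or Bach1) and Cre recombinase. In bacteria it is maintained through a high-copy ColE1/pUC-type origin and selected with ampicillin via the β-lactamase gene. A fragment of the pBR322 bom region is also annotated.

The viral portion begins with a CMV enhancer/promoter fused to a truncated 5' LTR, an arrangement that drives genomic RNA transcription in packaging cells. It is followed by the Ψ packaging signal with a partial gag sequence, the Rev response element for nuclear export of the unspliced genome, and the cPPT/CTS, which aids nuclear import and transduction. Downstream, a human U6 RNA polymerase III promoter expresses the 20-nt Brip1 spacer joined to the S. pyogenes Cas9 guide scaffold (annotated as a tracrRNA fragment). A separate mouse PGK promoter drives Cre, with a WPRE placed after the coding sequence to enhance transcript expression. A nef-derived fragment and a second truncated LTR close the provirus.

No Cas9 is encoded in the annotated features, so gene editing requires Cas9 from the recipient cells or animal. The design suits mouse models in which Cre activates or deletes floxed alleles in the same cells that receive the guide, coupling tumour initiation to Brip1 disruption. This fits the associated study, which used a multiplexed in vivo approach to identify driver genes in small cell lung cancer. The cloning sites used to insert the guide are not recorded.
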