Features (pLannotate 1.2.2; 21 found; start..end, strand, type, name):
      1..380     +  enhancer       CMV enhancer: human cytomegalovirus immediate early enhancer
    381..580     +  promoter       CMV promoter: human cytomegalovirus (CMV) immediate early promoter
    598..778     +  LTR            5' LTR (truncated): truncated 5' long terminal repeat (LTR) from HIV-1
    825..950     +  misc_feature   HIV-1 Ψ: packaging signal of human immunodeficiency virus type 1
    934..1272    +  CDS            HIV-1 gag (fragment): gag protein from human immunodeficiency virus 1; gag
   1447..1680    +  misc_feature   RRE: The Rev response element (RRE) of HIV-1 allows for Rev-dependent mRNA export from the nucleus to the cytoplasm.
   2057..2157    +  CDS            Rev (fragment): human immunodeficiency virus 1 (HIV-1) Rev protein; rev; enhances nuclear export of unspliced and incompletely spliced viral mRNAs
   2207..2324    +  misc_feature   cPPT/CTS: central polypurine tract and central termination sequence of HIV-1
   2406..2646    +  promoter       U6 promoter: RNA polymerase III promoter for human U6 snRNA
   2694..2761    +  misc_RNA       tracrRNA (fragment): trans-activating CRISPR RNA for the Streptococcus pyogenes CRISPR/Cas9 system
   2814..3306    +  promoter       PGK promoter: mouse phosphoglycerate kinase 1 promoter
   3336..4366    +  CDS            Cre (fragment): site-specific recombinase Cre is a site-specific recombinase from bacteriophage P1. Recombination occurs at loxP sequences.
   4399..4422    +  misc_feature   MCS (fragment): pBluescript multiple cloning site
   4422..5010    +  misc_feature   WPRE: woodchuck hepatitis virus posttranscriptional regulatory element
   5011..5030    +  misc_feature   MCS (fragment): pBluescript multiple cloning site
   5032..5532    +  CDS            nef (fragment): NEF_HV1LA - Experimental evidence at protein level: Swiss-Prot protein existence level 1. Extracellular Nef protein targets CD4(+) T-lymphocytes for apoptosis by interacting with CXCR4 surface receptors. From Human immunodeficiency virus type 1 group M subtype B (isolate Lai) (HIV-1).
   5539..5719    +  LTR            5' LTR (truncated): truncated 5' long terminal repeat (LTR) from HIV-1
   5781..6369    -  rep_origin     ori: high-copy-number ColE1/pMB1/pBR322/pUC origin of replication
   6540..7400    -  CDS            AmpR: β-lactamase; bla; confers resistance to ampicillin, carbenicillin, and related antibiotics
   7401..7505    -  promoter       AmpR promoter: bla
   7564..7616    -  misc_feature   bom (fragment): basis of mobility region from pBR322
>Addgene plasmid #193203 | Lenti-sgBrip1#1/Cre | addgene full sequence | sequence record 379397 | Addgene NGS Result
GACATTGATTATTGACTAGTTATTAATAGTAATCAATTACGGGGTCATTAGTTCATAGCCCATATATGGA
GTTCCGCGTTACATAACTTACGGTAAATGGCCCGCCTGGCTGACCGCCCAACGACCCCCGCCCATTGACG
TCAATAATGACGTATGTTCCCATAGTAACGCCAATAGGGACTTTCCATTGACGTCAATGGGTGGAGTATT
TACGGTAAACTGCCCACTTGGCAGTACATCAAGTGTATCATATGCCAAGTACGCCCCCTATTGACGTCAA
TGACGGTAAATGGCCCGCCTGGCATTATGCCCAGTACATGACCTTATGGGACTTTCCTACTTGGCAGTAC
ATCTACGTATTAGTCATCGCTATTACCATGGTGATGCGGTTTTGGCAGTACATCAATGGGCGTGGATAGC
GGTTTGACTCACGGGGATTTCCAAGTCTCCACCCCATTGACGTCAATGGGAGTTTGTTTTGGCACCAAAA
TCAACGGGACTTTCCAAAATGTCGTAACAACTCCGCCCCATTGACGCAAATGGGCGGTAGGCGTGTACGG
TGGGAGGTCTATATAAGCAGCGCGTTTTGCCTGTACTGGGTCTCTCTGGTTAGACCAGATCTGAGCCTGG
GAGCTCTCTGGCTAACTAGGGAACCCACTGCTTAAGCCTCAATAAAGCTTGCCTTGAGTGCTTCAAGTAG
TGTGTGCCCGTCTGTTGTGTGACTCTGGTAACTAGAGATCCCTCAGACCCTTTTAGTCAGTGTGGAAAAT
CTCTAGCAGTGGCGCCCGAACAGGGACTTGAAAGCGAAAGGGAAACCAGAGGAGCTCTCTCGACGCAGGA
CTCGGCTTGCTGAAGCGCGCACGGCAAGAGGCGAGGGGCGGCGACTGGTGAGTACGCCAAAAATTTTGAC
TAGCGGAGGCTAGAAGGAGAGAGATGGGTGCGAGAGCGTCAGTATTAAGCGGGGGAGAATTAGATCGCGA
TGGGAAAAAATTCGGTTAAGGCCAGGGGGAAAGAAAAAATATAAATTAAAACATATAGTATGGGCAAGCA
GGGAGCTAGAACGATTCGCAGTTAATCCTGGCCTGTTAGAAACATCAGAAGGCTGTAGACAAATACTGGG
ACAGCTACAACCATCCCTTCAGACAGGATCAGAAGAACTTAGATCATTATATAATACAGTAGCAACCCTC
TATTGTGTGCATCAAAGGATAGAGATAAAAGACACCAAGGAAGCTTTAGACAAGATAGAGGAAGAGCAAA
ACAAAAGTAAGACCACCGCACAGCAAGCGGCCGGCCGCTGATCTTCAGACCTGGAGGAGGAGATATGAGG
GACAATTGGAGAAGTGAATTATATAAATATAAAGTAGTAAAAATTGAACCATTAGGAGTAGCACCCACCA
AGGCAAAGAGAAGAGTGGTGCAGAGAGAAAAAAGAGCAGTGGGAATAGGAGCTTTGTTCCTTGGGTTCTT
GGGAGCAGCAGGAAGCACTATGGGCGCAGCGTCAATGACGCTGACGGTACAGGCCAGACAATTATTGTCT
GGTATAGTGCAGCAGCAGAACAATTTGCTGAGGGCTATTGAGGCGCAACAGCATCTGTTGCAACTCACAG
TCTGGGGCATCAAGCAGCTCCAGGCAAGAATCCTGGCTGTGGAAAGATACCTAAAGGATCAACAGCTCCT
GGGGATTTGGGGTTGCTCTGGAAAACTCATTTGCACCACTGCTGTGCCTTGGAATGCTAGTTGGAGTAAT
AAATCTCTGGAACAGATTTGGAATCACACGACCTGGATGGAGTGGGACAGAGAAATTAACAATTACACAA
GCTTAATACACTCCTTAATTGAAGAATCGCAAAACCAGCAAGAAAAGAATGAACAAGAATTATTGGAATT
AGATAAATGGGCAAGTTTGTGGAATTGGTTTAACATAACAAATTGGCTGTGGTATATAAAATTATTCATA
ATGATAGTAGGAGGCTTGGTAGGTTTAAGAATAGTTTTTGCTGTACTTTCTATAGTGAATAGAGTTAGGC
AGGGATATTCACCATTATCGTTTCAGACCCACCTCCCAACCCCGAGGGGACCCGACAGGCCCGAAGGAAT
AGAAGAAGAAGGTGGAGAGAGAGACAGAGACAGATCCATTCGATTAGTGAACGGATCGGCACTGCGTGCG
CCAATTCTGCAGACAAATGGCAGTATTCATCCACAATTTTAAAAGAAAAGGGGGGATTGGGGGGTACAGT
GCAGGGGAAAGAATAGTAGACATAATAGCAACAGACATACAAACTAAAGAATTACAAAAACAAATTACAA
AAATTCAAAATTTTCGGGTTTATTACAGGGACAGCAGAGATCCAGTTTGGTTAGTACCGGGCCCGCTCTA
GCCCTGCAGGAACTGTTTAAACTGTGAGGGCCTATTTCCCATGATTCCTTCATATTTGCATATACGATAC
AAGGCTGTTAGAGAGATAATTGGAATTAATTTGACTGTAAACACAAAGATATTAGTACAAAATACGTGAC
GTAGAAAGTAATAATTTCTTGGGTAGTTTGCAGTTTTAAAATTATGTTTTAAAATGGACTATCATATGCT
TACCGTAACTTGAAAGTATTTCGATTTCTTGGCTTTATATATCTTGTGGAAAGGACCAAACACCGCTAGT
CGTGCATCTACATGGGTTTAAGAGCTATGCTGGAAACAGCATAGCAAGTTTAAATAAGGCTAGTCCGTTA
TCAACTTGAAAAAGTGGCACCGAGTCGGTGCTTTTTTGTTTGGCGCGCCTATGGCTTAATTAACATGGCG
GCCGCATTCTACCGGGTAGGGGAGGCGCTTTTCCCAAGGCAGTCTGGAGCATGCGCTTTAGCAGCCCCGC
TGGGCACTTGGCGCTACACAAGTGGCCTCTGGCCTCGCACACATTCCACATCCACCGGTAGGCGCCAACC
GGCTCCGTTCTTTGGTGGCCCCTTCGCGCCACCTTCTACTCCTCCCCTAGTCAGGAAGTTCCCCCCCGCC
CCGCAGCTCGCGTCGTGCAGGACGTGACAAATGGAAGTAGCACGTCTCACTAGTCTCGTGCAGATGGACA
GCACCGCTGAGCAATGGAAGCGGGTAGGCCTTTGGGGCAGCGGCCAATAGCAGCTTTGCTCCTTCGCTTT
CTGGGCTCAGAGGCTGGGAAGGGGTGGGTCCGGGGGCGGGCTCAGGGGCGGGCTCAGGGGCGGGGCGGGC
GCCCGAAGGTCCTCCGGAGGCCCGGCATTCTGCACGCTTCAAAAGCGCACGTCTGCCGCGCTGTTCTCCT
CTTCCTCATCTCCGGGACCCGGGATGCCCAAGAAGAAGAGGAAGGTGTCCAATTTACTGACCGTACACCA
AAATTTGCCTGCATTACCGGTCGATGCAACGAGTGATGAGGTTCGCAAGAACCTGATGGACATGTTCAGG
GATCGCCAGGCGTTTTCTGAGCATACCTGGAAAATGCTTCTGTCCGTTTGCCGGTCGTGGGCGGCATGGT
GCAAGTTGAATAACCGGAAATGGTTTCCCGCAGAACCTGAAGATGTTCGCGATTATCTTCTATATCTTCA
GGCGCGCGGTCTGGCAGTAAAAACTATCCAGCAACATTTGGGCCAGCTAAACATGCTTCATCGTCGGTCC
GGGCTGCCACGACCAAGTGACAGCAATGCTGTTTCACTGGTTATGCGGCGGATCCGAAAAGAAAACGTTG
ATGCCGGTGAACGTGCAAAACAGGCTCTAGCGTTCGAACGCACTGATTTCGACCAGGTTCGTTCACTCAT
GGAAAATAGCGATCGCTGCCAGGATATACGTAATCTGGCATTTCTGGGGATTGCTTATAACACCCTGTTA
CGTATAGCCGAAATTGCCAGGATCAGGGTTAAAGATATCTCACGTACTGACGGTGGGAGAATGTTAATCC
ATATTGGCAGAACGAAAACGCTGGTTAGCACCGCAGGTGTAGAGAAGGCACTTAGCCTGGGGGTAACTAA
ACTGGTCGAGCGATGGATTTCCGTCTCTGGTGTAGCTGATGATCCGAATAACTACCTGTTTTGCCGGGTC
AGAAAAAATGGTGTTGCCGCGCCATCTGCCACCAGCCAGCTATCAACTCGCGCCCTGGAAGGGATTTTTG
AAGCAACTCATCGATTGATTTACGGCGCTAAGGATGACTCTGGTCAGAGATACCTGGCCTGGTCTGGACA
CAGTGCCCGTGTCGGAGCCGCGCGAGATATGGCCCGCGCTGGAGTTTCAATACCGGAGATCATGCAAGCT
GGTGGCTGGACCAATGTAAATATTGTCATGAACTATATCCGTAACCTGGATAGTGAAACAGGGGCAATGG
TGCGCCTGCTGGAAGATGGCGATTAGCCATGTTTAAGGGTTCCGGTTCCACTAGGTACAATTCGATATCA
AGCTTATCGATAATCAACCTCTGGATTACAAAATTTGTGAAAGATTGACTGGTATTCTTAACTATGTTGC
TCCTTTTACGCTATGTGGATACGCTGCTTTAATGCCTTTGTATCATGCTATTGCTTCCCGTATGGCTTTC
ATTTTCTCCTCCTTGTATAAATCCTGGTTGCTGTCTCTTTATGAGGAGTTGTGGCCCGTTGTCAGGCAAC
GTGGCGTGGTGTGCACTGTGTTTGCTGACGCAACCCCCACTGGTTGGGGCATTGCCACCACCTGTCAGCT
CCTTTCCGGGACTTTCGCTTTCCCCCTCCCTATTGCCACGGCGGAACTCATCGCCGCCTGCCTTGCCCGC
TGCTGGACAGGGGCTCGGCTGTTGGGCACTGACAATTCCGTGGTGTTGTCGGGGAAATCATCGTCCTTTC
CTTGGCTGCTCGCCTGTGTTGCCACCTGGATTCTGCGCGGGACGTCCTTCTGCTACGTCCCTTCGGCCCT
CAATCCAGCGGACCTTCCTTCCCGCGGCCTGCTGCCGGCTCTGCGGCCTCTTCCGCGTCTTCGCCTTCGC
CCTCAGACGAGTCGGATCTCCCTTTGGGCCGCCTCCCCGCATCGATACCGTCGACCTCGATCGAGACCTA
GAAAAACATGGAGCAATCACAAGTAGCAATACAGCAGCTACCAATGCTGATTGTGCCTGGCTAGAAGCAC
AAGAGGAGGAGGAGGTGGGTTTTCCAGTCACACCTCAGGTACCTTTAAGACCAATGACTTACAAGGCAGC
TGTAGATCTTAGCCACTTTTTAAAAGAAAAGGGGGGACTGGAAGGGCTAATTCACTCCCAACGAAGACAA
GATATCCTTGATCTGTGGATCTACCACACACAAGGCTACTTCCCTGATTGGCAGAACTACACACCAGGGC
CAGGGATCAGATATCCACTGACCTTTGGATGGTGCTACAAGCTAGTACCAGTTGAGCAAGAGAAGGTAGA
AGAAGCCAATGAAGGAGAGAACACCCGCTTGTTACACCCTGTGAGCCTGCATGGGATGGATGACCCGGAG
AGAGAAGTATTAGAGTGGAGGTTTGACAGCCGCCTAGCATTTCATCACATGGCCCGAGAGCTGCATCCGG
ACTGTACTGGGTCTCTCTGGTTAGACCAGATCTGAGCCTGGGAGCTCTCTGGCTAACTAGGGAACCCACT
GCTTAAGCCTCAATAAAGCTTGCCTTGAGTGCTTCAAGTAGTGTGTGCCCGTCTGTTGTGTGACTCTGGT
AACTAGAGATCCCTCAGACCCTTTTAGTCAGTGTGGAAAATCTCTAGCAGCATGTGAGCAAAAGGCCAGC
AAAAGGCCAGGAACCGTAAAAAGGCCGCGTTGCTGGCGTTTTTCCATAGGCTCCGCCCCCCTGACGAGCA
TCACAAAAATCGACGCTCAAGTCAGAGGTGGCGAAACCCGACAGGACTATAAAGATACCAGGCGTTTCCC
CCTGGAAGCTCCCTCGTGCGCTCTCCTGTTCCGACCCTGCCGCTTACCGGATACCTGTCCGCCTTTCTCC
CTTCGGGAAGCGTGGCGCTTTCTCATAGCTCACGCTGTAGGTATCTCAGTTCGGTGTAGGTCGTTCGCTC
CAAGCTGGGCTGTGTGCACGAACCCCCCGTTCAGCCCGACCGCTGCGCCTTATCCGGTAACTATCGTCTT
GAGTCCAACCCGGTAAGACACGACTTATCGCCACTGGCAGCAGCCACTGGTAACAGGATTAGCAGAGCGA
GGTATGTAGGCGGTGCTACAGAGTTCTTGAAGTGGTGGCCTAACTACGGCTACACTAGAAGAACAGTATT
TGGTATCTGCGCTCTGCTGAAGCCAGTTACCTTCGGAAAAAGAGTTGGTAGCTCTTGATCCGGCAAACAA
ACCACCGCTGGTAGCGGTGGTTTTTTTGTTTGCAAGCAGCAGATTACGCGCAGAAAAAAAGGATCTCAAG
AAGATCCTTTGATCTTTTCTACGGGGTCTGACGCTCAGTGGAACGAAAACTCACGTTAAGGGATTTTGGT
CATGAGATTATCAAAAAGGATCTTCACCTAGATCCTTTTAAATTAAAAATGAAGTTTTAAATCAATCTAA
AGTATATATGAGTAAACTTGGTCTGACAGTTACCAATGCTTAATCAGTGAGGCACCTATCTCAGCGATCT
GTCTATTTCGTTCATCCATAGTTGCCTGACTCCCCGTCGTGTAGATAACTACGATACGGGAGGGCTTACC
ATCTGGCCCCAGTGCTGCAATGATACCGCGAGACCCACGCTCACCGGCTCCAGATTTATCAGCAATAAAC
CAGCCAGCCGGAAGGGCCGAGCGCAGAAGTGGTCCTGCAACTTTATCCGCCTCCATCCAGTCTATTAATT
GTTGCCGGGAAGCTAGAGTAAGTAGTTCGCCAGTTAATAGTTTGCGCAACGTTGTTGCCATTGCTACAGG
CATCGTGGTGTCACGCTCGTCGTTTGGTATGGCTTCATTCAGCTCCGGTTCCCAACGATCAAGGCGAGTT
ACATGATCCCCCATGTTGTGCAAAAAAGCGGTTAGCTCCTTCGGTCCTCCGATCGTTGTCAGAAGTAAGT
TGGCCGCAGTGTTATCACTCATGGTTATGGCAGCACTGCATAATTCTCTTACTGTCATGCCATCCGTAAG
ATGCTTTTCTGTGACTGGTGAGTACTCAACCAAGTCATTCTGAGAATAGTGTATGCGGCGACCGAGTTGC
TCTTGCCCGGCGTCAATACGGGATAATACCGCGCCACATAGCAGAACTTTAAAAGTGCTCATCATTGGAA
AACGTTCTTCGGGGCGAAAACTCTCAAGGATCTTACCGCTGTTGAGATCCAGTTCGATGTAACCCACTCG
TGCACCCAACTGATCTTCAGCATCTTTTACTTTCACCAGCGTTTCTGGGTGAGCAAAAACAGGAAGGCAA
AATGCCGCAAAAAAGGGAATAAGGGCGACACGGAAATGTTGAATACTCATACTCTTCCTTTTTCAATATT
ATTGAAGCATTTATCAGGGTTATTGTCTCATGAGCGGATACATATTTGAATGTATTTAGAAAAATAAACA
AATAGGGGTTCCGCGCACATTTCCCCGAAAAGTGCCACCTGACGTCGACGGATCGGGAGATCTCCCGATC
CCCTATGGTGCACTCTCAGTACAATCTGCTCTGATGCCGCATAGTTAAGCCAGTATCTGCTCCCTGCTTG
TGTGTTGGAGGTCGCTGAGTAGTGCGCGAGCAAAATTTAAGCTACAACAAGGCAAGGCTTGACCGACAAT
TGCATGAAGAATCTGCTTAGGGTTAGGCGTTTTGCGCTGCTTCGCGATGTACGGGCCAGATATACGCGTT
